Addgene plasmid #194166: pcDNA3.1_ZKSCAN1_Tau7-12WT
Purpose: Insert contains intronic ZKSCAN1 Alu repeat elements flanked by the wild-type tau cDNA exons 7,9-12. Expresses the tau circRNA 12-->7 WT with 3X flag tag in exon 7.
Depositing lab: Stefan Stamm. Depositing organization: University of Kentucky. Publication: RNA editing of microtubule-associated protein tau circular RNAs promotes their translation and tau tangle formation. Welden JR, Margvelani G, Arizaca Maquera KA, Gudlavalleti B, Miranda Sardon SC, Campos AR, Robil N, Lee DC, Hernandez AG, Wang WX, Di J, de la Grange P, Nelson PT, Stamm S. Nucleic Acids Res. 2022 Dec 9;50(22):12979-12996. doi: 10.1093/nar/gkac1129. PubMed 36533443.
Backbone
  Vector backbone: pcDNA3.1
  Total vector size (bp): 7398
  Vector type: Mammalian Expression
Growth in bacteria
  Bacterial resistance: Ampicillin, 100 μg/mL
  Growth temperature: 37°C
  Growth strain: NEB Stable
  Copy number: Unknown
Gene/Insert
  Gene/Insert name: Microtubule-associated protein tau 7-12 WT (alt name: MAPT 7-12 WT)
  Species: H. sapiens (human)
  Insert size (bp): 2014
  Tag / fusion protein: 3X Flag
Terms and licenses: Academic/Nonprofit Terms; Industry Terms: Not Available to Industry
How to cite: pcDNA3.1_ZKSCAN1_Tau7-12WT was a gift from Stefan Stamm (Addgene plasmid # 194166 ; http://n2t.net/addgene:194166 ; RRID:Addgene_194166)
