[The description below was written by a language model from this plasmid's Addgene catalogue record and pLannotate feature annotations shown in this document.]
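Description:
pcDNA3.1_ZKSCAN1_Tau7-12WT is a 7,398 bp mammalian expression plasmid built on the pcDNA3.1 backbone and designed to produce a circular RNA from the human microtubule-associated protein tau (MAPT) gene. It is maintained in E. coli through a high-copy ColE1/pUC-type origin and an ampicillin resistance gene (β-lactamase with its own promoter). It also carries an f1 origin. For selection in mammalian cells, an SV40 early promoter drives a neomycin phosphotransferase gene followed by an SV40 polyadenylation signal.

The payload sits between the CMV immediate early enhancer/promoter (with a downstream T7 promoter) and the bGH polyadenylation signal. The roughly 2 kb insert consists of wild-type tau cDNA covering exons 7 and 9–12, placed between intronic sequences from ZKSCAN1 that contain Alu repeat elements. The feature table places the MAPT fragment centrally. Matching annotations in opposite orientations lie upstream and downstream of it, labelled by the automated tool as C9orf85 fragments. These most plausibly reflect the inverted repeat elements rather than genuine coding sequence, and the short "HIV LTR", "GFP11" and "C14orf178" hits likewise look like incidental similarity matches. Inverted complementary repeats in flanking introns base-pair in the primary transcript. This brings the downstream splice donor close to the upstream acceptor and promotes back-splicing, here joining exon 12 to exon 7 to give the tau 12→7 circRNA. A 3X Flag tag inserted in exon 7 allows detection of any protein translated from the circular RNA. The construct serves as the wild-type version for studying tau circRNA formation and translation in transfected mammalian cells, in work that also examined RNA editing and tau tangle formation.
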