Features (pLannotate 1.2.2; 24 found; start..end, strand, type, name):
     28..80      -  misc_feature   bom (fragment): basis of mobility region from pBR322
    235..614     +  enhancer       CMV enhancer: human cytomegalovirus immediate early enhancer
    615..818     +  promoter       CMV promoter: human cytomegalovirus (CMV) immediate early promoter
    814..847     +  LTR            5' LTR (truncated) (fragment): truncated 5' long terminal repeat (LTR) from HIV-1
    863..881     +  promoter       T7 promoter: promoter for bacteriophage T7 RNA polymerase
   1034..1231    +  CDS            C9orf85 (fragment): CI085_HUMAN - Experimental evidence at protein level: Swiss-Prot protein existence level 1. From Homo sapiens (Human).
   1471..2091    +  CDS            MAPT (fragment) (sequence partly withheld): TAU_SPECI - Experimental evidence at protein level: Swiss-Prot protein existence level 1. Promotes microtubule assembly and stability, and might be involved in the establishment and maintenance of neuronal polarity. The C-terminus binds axonal microtubules while the N-terminus binds neural plasma membrane components, suggesting that tau functions as a linker protein between both. Axonal polarity is predetermined by tau localization (in the neuronal cell) in the domain of the cell body defined by the centrosome. The short isoforms allow plasticity of the cytoskeleton whereas the longer isoforms
   2302..2385    -  CDS            C14orf178 (fragment): CN178_HUMAN - Experimental evidence at transcript level: Swiss-Prot protein existence level 2. From Homo sapiens (Human).
   2481..2497    -  CDS            GFP11x7 (fragment): seven tandem copies of the 11th β-strand of superfolder GFP each GFP11 associates with GFP(1-10), consisting of the first 10 β-strands, to reconstitute fluorescent GFP (Kamiyama et al., 2016)
   2542..2736    -  CDS            C9orf85 (fragment): CI085_HUMAN - Experimental evidence at protein level: Swiss-Prot protein existence level 1. From Homo sapiens (Human).
   2995..3219    +  polyA_signal   bGH poly(A) signal: bovine growth hormone polyadenylation signal
   3223..3244    +  promoter       SV40 promoter (fragment): SV40 enhancer and early promoter
   3265..3693    +  rep_origin     f1 ori (sequence partly withheld): f1 bacteriophage origin of replication; arrow indicates direction of (+) strand synthesis
   3707..4036    +  promoter       SV40 promoter: SV40 enhancer and early promoter
   4103..4894    +  CDS            neo: KKA2_KLEPN - Also known as kan, nptII. Experimental evidence at protein level: Swiss-Prot protein existence level 1. Resistance to kanamycin, neomycin, paromomycin, ribostamycin, butirosin and gentamicin B. From Klebsiella pneumoniae.
   4918..5076    +  CDS            ble (fragment): BLE_KLEPN - Experimental evidence at protein level: Swiss-Prot protein existence level 1. Binding protein with a strong affinity to the bleomycin family of antibiotics. Binds to CL990; an antimitotic-antibiotic compound. From Klebsiella pneumoniae.
   5071..5192    +  polyA_signal   SV40 poly(A) signal: SV40 polyadenylation signal
   5265..5281    -  protein_bind   lac operator: The lac repressor binds to the lac operator to inhibit transcription in E. coli. This inhibition can be relieved by adding lactose or isopropyl-β-D-thiogalactopyranoside (IPTG). lac repressor encoded by lacI
   5289..5319    -  promoter       lac promoter: promoter for the E. coli lac operon
   5334..5355    -  protein_bind   CAP binding site: CAP binding activates transcription in the presence of cAMP. E. coli catabolite activator protein
   5368..5460    -  CDS            lacI (fragment): lac repressor; lacI; The lac repressor binds to the lac operator to inhibit transcription in E. coli. This inhibition can be relieved by adding lactose or isopropyl-β-D-thiogalactopyranoside (IPTG).
   5643..6231    -  rep_origin     ori: high-copy-number ColE1/pMB1/pBR322/pUC origin of replication
   6402..7262    -  CDS            AmpR: β-lactamase; bla; confers resistance to ampicillin, carbenicillin, and related antibiotics
   7263..7367    -  promoter       AmpR promoter: bla
>Addgene plasmid #194166 | pcDNA3.1_ZKSCAN1_Tau7-12WT | addgene full sequence | sequence record 381821 | Addgene NGS Result
GACGGATCGGGAGATCTCCCGATCCCCTATGGTGCACTCTCAGTACAATCTGCTCTGATGCCGCATAGTT
AAGCCAGTATCTGCTCCCTGCTTGTGTGTTGGAGGTCGCTGAGTAGTGCGCGAGCAAAATTTAAGCTACA
ACAAGGCAAGGCTTGACCGACAATTGCATGAAGAATCTGCTTAGGGTTAGGCGTTTTGCGCTGCTTCGCG
ATGTACGGGCCAGATATACGCGTTGACATTGATTATTGACTAGTTATTAATAGTAATCAATTACGGGGTC
ATTAGTTCATAGCCCATATATGGAGTTCCGCGTTACATAACTTACGGTAAATGGCCCGCCTGGCTGACCG
CCCAACGACCCCCGCCCATTGACGTCAATAATGACGTATGTTCCCATAGTAACGCCAATAGGGACTTTCC
ATTGACGTCAATGGGTGGAGTATTTACGGTAAACTGCCCACTTGGCAGTACATCAAGTGTATCATATGCC
AAGTACGCCCCCTATTGACGTCAATGACGGTAAATGGCCCGCCTGGCATTATGCCCAGTACATGACCTTA
TGGGACTTTCCTACTTGGCAGTACATCTACGTATTAGTCATCGCTATTACCATGGTGATGCGGTTTTGGC
AGTACATCAATGGGCGTGGATAGCGGTTTGACTCACGGGGATTTCCAAGTCTCCACCCCATTGACGTCAA
TGGGAGTTTGTTTTGGCACCAAAATCAACGGGACTTTCCAAAATGTCGTAACAACTCCGCCCCATTGACG
CAAATGGGCGGTAGGCGTGTACGGTGGGAGGTCTATATAAGCAGAGCTCTCTGGCTAACTAGAGAACCCA
CTGCTTACTGGCTTATCGAAATTAATACGACTCACTATAGGGAGACCCAAGCTGGCTAGCGTTTAAACTT
AAGCTTGGTACCGAGCTCGGATCCACTAGTCCAGTGTGGTGGAATTCAGTGACAGTGGAGATTGTACAGT
TTTTTCCTCGATTTGTCAGGATTTTTTTTTTTTGACGGAGTTTAACTTCTTGTCTCCCAGGTAGGAAGTG
CAGTGGCGTAATCTCGGCTCACTACAACCTCCACCTCCTGGGTTCAAGCGTTTCTCCTGCCTCAGCTTTC
CGAGTAGCTGGGATTACAGGCGCCTGCCACCATGCCCTGCTGACTTTTGTATTTTTAGTAGAGACGGGGT
TTCACCATGTTGGCCAGGCTGGTCTTGAACTCCTGACCGCAGGCGATTGGCCTGCCTCGGCCTCCCAAAG
TGCTGAGATTACAGGCGTGAGCCACCACCCCCGGCCTCAGGAGCGTTCTGATAGTGCCTCGATGTGCTGC
CTCCTATAAAGTGTTAGCAGCACAGATCACTTTTTGTAAAGGTACGTACTAATGACTTTTTTTTTATACT
TCAGGGGGCTGATGGTGACTACAAAGACCATGACGGTGATTATAAAGATCATGACATCGATTACAAGGAT
GACGATGACAAGAAAACGAAGATCGCCACACCGCGGGGAGCAGCCCCTCCAGGCCAGAAGGGCCAGGCCA
ACGCCACCAGGATTCCAGCAAAAACCCCGCCCGCTCCAAAGACACCACCCAGCTCTGGTGAACCTCCAAA
ATCAGGGGATCGCAGCGGCTACAGCAGCCCCGGCTCCCCAGGCACTCCCGGCAGCCGCTCCCGCACCCCG
TCCCTTCCAACCCCACCCACCCGGGAGCCCAAGAAGGTGGCAGTGGTCCGTACTCCACCCAAGTCGCCGT
CTTCCGCCAAGAGCCGCCTGCAGACAGCCCCCGTGCCCATGCCAGACCTGAAGAATGTCAAGTCCAAGAT
CGGCTCCACTGAGAACCTGAAGCACCAGCCGGGAGGCGGGAAGGTGCAGATAATT
[153 nt withheld, positions 1876-2028]
CATAAACCAGGAGGTGGCCAGGTGGAAGTAAAATCTGAGAAGCTTGACTTCAAGGACAGAGTCCAGTCGA
AGATTGGGTCCCTGGACAATATCACCCACGTCCCTGGCGGAGGAAATAAAAAGGTAAGAAGCAAGGTTTC
ATTTAGGGGAAGGGAAATGATTCAGGACGAGAGTCTTTGTGCTGCTGAGTGCCTGTGATGAAGAAGCATG
TTAGTCCTGGGCAACGTAGCGAGACCCCATCTCTACAAAAAATAGAAAAATTAGCCAGGTATAGTGGCGC
ACACCTGTGATTCCAGCTACGCAGGAGGCTGAGGTGGGAGGATTGCTTGAGCCCAGGAGGTTGAGGCTGC
AGTGAGCTGGAATCATGCCACTACTCCAACCTGGGCAACACAGCAAGGACCCTGTCTCAAAAGCTACTTA
CAGAAAAGAATTAGGCTCGGCACGGTAGCTCACACCTGTAATCCCAGCACTTTGGGAGGCTGAGGCGGGC
AGATCACTTGAGGTCAGGAGTTTGAGACCAGCCTGGCCAACATGGTGAAACCTTGTCTCTACTAAAAATA
TGAAAATTAGCCAGGCATGGTGGCACATTCCTGTAATCCCAGCTACTCGGGAGGCTGAGGCAGGAGAATC
ACTTGAACCCAGGAGGTGGAGGTTGCAGTAAGCCGAGATCGTACCACTGTGCTCTAGCCTTGGTGACAGA
GCGAGACTGTCTTAAAAAAAAAAAAAAAAAAAGAATTAATTAAAAATTTAAAAAAAAATGAAAAAAAGCT
GCATGCTTGTTTTTTGTTTTTAGTTATTCTACATTGTTGTCATTATTACCAAATATTGGGGAAAATACAA
CTTACAGACCAATCTCAGGAGTTAAATGTTACTACGAAGGCAAATGAACTATGCGTAATGAACCTGGTAG
GCATTAGCGGCCGCTCGAGTCTAGAGGGCCCGTTTAAACCCGCTGATCAGCCTCGACTGTGCCTTCTAGT
TGCCAGCCATCTGTTGTTTGCCCCTCCCCCGTGCCTTCCTTGACCCTGGAAGGTGCCACTCCCACTGTCC
TTTCCTAATAAAATGAGGAAATTGCATCGCATTGTCTGAGTAGGTGTCATTCTATTCTGGGGGGTGGGGT
GGGGCAGGACAGCAAGGGGGAGGATTGGGAAGACAATAGCAGGCATGCTGGGGATGCGGTGGGCTCTATG
GCTTCTGAGGCGGAAAGAACCAGCTGGGGCTCTAGGGGGTATCCCC
[124 nt withheld, positions 3265-3388]
C
[91 nt withheld, positions 3390-3480]
A
[49 nt withheld, positions 3482-3530]
CCTTTGACGTTGGAGTCCACGTTCTTT
[37 nt withheld, positions 3558-3594]
ACCCTATCTCGGTCTATTCTTTTGATTTATAAGGGATTTTGCCGATTTCGGCCTATTGGTTAAAAAATGA
GCTGATTTAACAAAAATTTAACGCGAATTAATTCTGTGGAATGTGTGTCAGTTAGGGTGTGGAAAGTCCC
CAGGCTCCCCAGCAGGCAGAAGTATGCAAAGCATGCATCTCAATTAGTCAGCAACCAGGTGTGGAAAGTC
CCCAGGCTCCCCAGCAGGCAGAAGTATGCAAAGCATGCATCTCAATTAGTCAGCAACCATAGTCCCGCCC
CTAACTCCGCCCATCCCGCCCCTAACTCCGCCCAGTTCCGCCCATTCTCCGCCCCATGGCTGACTAATTT
TTTTTATTTATGCAGAGGCCGAGGCCGCCTCTGCCTCTGAGCTATTCCAGAAGTAGTGAGGAGGCTTTTT
TGGAGGCCTAGGCTTTTGCAAAAAGCTCCCGGGAGCTTGTATATCCATTTTCGGATCTGATCAAGAGACA
GGATGAGGATCGTTTCGCATGATTGAACAAGATGGATTGCACGCAGGTTCTCCGGCCGCTTGGGTGGAGA
GGCTATTCGGCTATGACTGGGCACAACAGACAATCGGCTGCTCTGATGCCGCCGTGTTCCGGCTGTCAGC
GCAGGGGCGCCCGGTTCTTTTTGTCAAGACCGACCTGTCCGGTGCCCTGAATGAACTGCAGGACGAGGCA
GCGCGGCTATCGTGGCTGGCCACGACGGGCGTTCCTTGCGCAGCTGTGCTCGACGTTGTCACTGAAGCGG
GAAGGGACTGGCTGCTATTGGGCGAAGTGCCGGGGCAGGATCTCCTGTCATCTCACCTTGCTCCTGCCGA
GAAAGTATCCATCATGGCTGATGCAATGCGGCGGCTGCATACGCTTGATCCGGCTACCTGCCCATTCGAC
CACCAAGCGAAACATCGCATCGAGCGAGCACGTACTCGGATGGAAGCCGGTCTTGTCGATCAGGATGATC
TGGACGAAGAGCATCAGGGGCTCGCGCCAGCCGAACTGTTCGCCAGGCTCAAGGCGCGCATGCCCGACGG
CGAGGATCTCGTCGTGACCCATGGCGATGCCTGCTTGCCGAATATCATGGTGGAAAATGGCCGCTTTTCT
GGATTCATCGACTGTGGCCGGCTGGGTGTGGCGGACCGCTATCAGGACATAGCGTTGGCTACCCGTGATA
TTGCTGAAGAGCTTGGCGGCGAATGGGCTGACCGCTTCCTCGTGCTTTACGGTATCGCCGCTCCCGATTC
GCAGCGCATCGCCTTCTATCGCCTTCTTGACGAGTTCTTCTGAGCGGGACTCTGGGGTTCGAAATGACCG
ACCAAGCGACGCCCAACCTGCCATCACGAGATTTCGATTCCACCGCCGCCTTCTATGAAAGGTTGGGCTT
CGGAATCGTTTTCCGGGACGCCGGCTGGATGATCCTCCAGCGCGGGGATCTCATGCTGGAGTTCTTCGCC
CACCCCAACTTGTTTATTGCAGCTTATAATGGTTACAAATAAAGCAATAGCATCACAAATTTCACAAATA
AAGCATTTTTTTCACTGCATTCTAGTTGTGGTTTGTCCAAACTCATCAATGTATCTTATCATGTCTGTAT
ACCGTCGACCTCTAGCTAGAGCTTGGCGTAATCATGGTCATAGCTGTTTCCTGTGTGAAATTGTTATCCG
CTCACAATTCCACACAACATACGAGCCGGAAGCATAAAGTGTAAAGCCTGGGGTGCCTAATGAGTGAGCT
AACTCACATTAATTGCGTTGCGCTCACTGCCCGCTTTCCAGTCGGGAAACCTGTCGTGCCAGCTGCATTA
ATGAATCGGCCAACGCGCGGGGAGAGGCGGTTTGCGTATTGGGCGCTCTTCCGCTTCCTCGCTCACTGAC
TCGCTGCGCTCGGTCGTTCGGCTGCGGCGAGCGGTATCAGCTCACTCAAAGGCGGTAATACGGTTATCCA
CAGAATCAGGGGATAACGCAGGAAAGAACATGTGAGCAAAAGGCCAGCAAAAGGCCAGGAACCGTAAAAA
GGCCGCGTTGCTGGCGTTTTTCCATAGGCTCCGCCCCCCTGACGAGCATCACAAAAATCGACGCTCAAGT
CAGAGGTGGCGAAACCCGACAGGACTATAAAGATACCAGGCGTTTCCCCCTGGAAGCTCCCTCGTGCGCT
CTCCTGTTCCGACCCTGCCGCTTACCGGATACCTGTCCGCCTTTCTCCCTTCGGGAAGCGTGGCGCTTTC
TCATAGCTCACGCTGTAGGTATCTCAGTTCGGTGTAGGTCGTTCGCTCCAAGCTGGGCTGTGTGCACGAA
CCCCCCGTTCAGCCCGACCGCTGCGCCTTATCCGGTAACTATCGTCTTGAGTCCAACCCGGTAAGACACG
ACTTATCGCCACTGGCAGCAGCCACTGGTAACAGGATTAGCAGAGCGAGGTATGTAGGCGGTGCTACAGA
GTTCTTGAAGTGGTGGCCTAACTACGGCTACACTAGAAGAACAGTATTTGGTATCTGCGCTCTGCTGAAG
CCAGTTACCTTCGGAAAAAGAGTTGGTAGCTCTTGATCCGGCAAACAAACCACCGCTGGTAGCGGTGGTT
TTTTTGTTTGCAAGCAGCAGATTACGCGCAGAAAAAAAGGATCTCAAGAAGATCCTTTGATCTTTTCTAC
GGGGTCTGACGCTCAGTGGAACGAAAACTCACGTTAAGGGATTTTGGTCATGAGATTATCAAAAAGGATC
TTCACCTAGATCCTTTTAAATTAAAAATGAAGTTTTAAATCAATCTAAAGTATATATGAGTAAACTTGGT
CTGACAGTTACCAATGCTTAATCAGTGAGGCACCTATCTCAGCGATCTGTCTATTTCGTTCATCCATAGT
TGCCTGACTCCCCGTCGTGTAGATAACTACGATACGGGAGGGCTTACCATCTGGCCCCAGTGCTGCAATG
ATACCGCGAGACCCACGCTCACCGGCTCCAGATTTATCAGCAATAAACCAGCCAGCCGGAAGGGCCGAGC
GCAGAAGTGGTCCTGCAACTTTATCCGCCTCCATCCAGTCTATTAATTGTTGCCGGGAAGCTAGAGTAAG
TAGTTCGCCAGTTAATAGTTTGCGCAACGTTGTTGCCATTGCTACAGGCATCGTGGTGTCACGCTCGTCG
TTTGGTATGGCTTCATTCAGCTCCGGTTCCCAACGATCAAGGCGAGTTACATGATCCCCCATGTTGTGCA
AAAAAGCGGTTAGCTCCTTCGGTCCTCCGATCGTTGTCAGAAGTAAGTTGGCCGCAGTGTTATCACTCAT
GGTTATGGCAGCACTGCATAATTCTCTTACTGTCATGCCATCCGTAAGATGCTTTTCTGTGACTGGTGAG
TACTCAACCAAGTCATTCTGAGAATAGTGTATGCGGCGACCGAGTTGCTCTTGCCCGGCGTCAATACGGG
ATAATACCGCGCCACATAGCAGAACTTTAAAAGTGCTCATCATTGGAAAACGTTCTTCGGGGCGAAAACT
CTCAAGGATCTTACCGCTGTTGAGATCCAGTTCGATGTAACCCACTCGTGCACCCAACTGATCTTCAGCA
TCTTTTACTTTCACCAGCGTTTCTGGGTGAGCAAAAACAGGAAGGCAAAATGCCGCAAAAAAGGGAATAA
GGGCGACACGGAAATGTTGAATACTCATACTCTTCCTTTTTCAATATTATTGAAGCATTTATCAGGGTTA
TTGTCTCATGAGCGGATACATATTTGAATGTATTTAGAAAAATAAACAAATAGGGGTTCCGCGCACATTT
CCCCGAAAAGTGCCACCTGACGTC
