>Addgene plasmid #194166 | pcDNA3.1_ZKSCAN1_Tau7-12WT | depositor partial sequence | sequence record 376881 | zkscan1 tau 7-12 WT insert
CACTAGTCCAGTGTGGTGGAATTCAGTGACAGTGGAGATTGTACAGTTTTTTCCTCGATTTGTCAGGATT
TTTTTTTTTTGACGGAGTTTAACTTCTTGTCTCCCAGGTAGGAAGTGCAGTGGCGTAATCTCGGCTCACT
ACAACCTCCACCTCCTGGGTTCAAGCGTTTCTCCTGCCTCAGCTTTCCGAGTAGCTGGGATTACAGGCGC
CTGCCACCATGCCCTGCTGACTTTTGTATTTTTAGTAGAGACGGGGTTTCACCATGTTGGCCAGGCTGGT
CTTGAACTCCTGACCGCAGGCGATTGGCCTGCCTCGGCCTCCCAAAGTGCTGAGATTACAGGCGTGAGCC
ACCACCCCCGGCCTCAGGAGCGTTCTGATAGTGCCTCGATGTGCTGCCTCCTATAAAGTGTTAGCAGCAC
AGATCACTTTTTGTAAAGGTACGTACTAATGACTTTTTTTTTATACTTCAGGGGGCTGATGGTGACTACA
AAGACCATGACGGTGATTATAAAGATCATGACATCGATTACAAGGATGACGATGACAAGAAAACGAAGAT
CGCCACACCGCGGGGAGCAGCCCCTCCAGGCCAGAAGGGCCAGGCCAACGCCACCAGGATTCCAGCAAAA
ACCCCGCCCGCTCCAAAGACACCACCCAGCTCTGGTGAACCTCCAAAATCAGGGGATCGCAGCGGCTACA
GCAGCCCCGGCTCCCCAGGCACTCCCGGCAGCCGCTCCCGCACCCCGTCCCTTCCAACCCCACCCACCCG
GGAGCCCAAGAAGGTGGCAGTGGTCCGTACTCCACCCAAGTCGCCGTCTTCCGCCAAGAGCCGCCTGCAG
ACAGCCCCCGTGCCCATGCCAGACCTGAAGAATGTCAAGTCCAAGATCGGCTCCACTGAGAACCTGAAGC
ACCAGCCGGGAGGCGGGAAGGTGCAGATAATT
[153 nt withheld, positions 943-1095]
CATAAACCAGGAGGTGGCCAGGTGGAAGTAAAATCTGAGAAGCTTGACTTCAAGGACAGAGTCCAGTCGA
AGATTGGGTCCCTGGACAATATCACCCACGTCCCTGGCGGAGGAAATAAAAAGGTAAGAAGCAAGGTTTC
ATTTAGGGGAAGGGAAATGATTCAGGACGAGAGTCTTTGTGCTGCTGAGTGCCTGTGATGAAGAAGCATG
TTAGTCCTGGGCAACGTAGCGAGACCCCATCTCTACAAAAAATAGAAAAATTAGCCAGGTATAGTGGCGC
ACACCTGTGATTCCAGCTACGCAGGAGGCTGAGGTGGGAGGATTGCTTGAGCCCAGGAGGTTGAGGCTGC
AGTGAGCTGTAATCATGCCACTACTCCAACCTGGGCAACACAGCAAGGACCCTGTCTCAAAAGCTACTTA
CAGAAAAGAATTAGGCTCGGCACGGTAGCTCACACCTGTAATCCCAGCACTTTGGGAGGCTGAGGCGGGC
AGATCACTTGAGGTCAGGAGTTTGAGACCAGCCTGGCCAACATGGTGAAACCTTGTCTCTACTAAAAATA
TGAAAATTAGCCAGGCATGGTGGCACATTCCTGTAATCCCAGCTACTCGGGAGGCTGAGGCAGGAGAATC
ACTTGAACCCAGGAGGTGGAGGTTGCAGTAAGCCGAGATCGTACCACTGTGCTCTAGCCTTGGTGACAGA
GCGAGACTGTCTTAAAAAAAAAAAAAAAAAAAAAAGAATTAATTAAAAATTTAAAAAAAAATGAAAAAAA
GCTGCATGCTTGTTTTTTGTTTTTAGTTATTCTACATTGTTGTCATTATTACCAAATATTGGGGAAAATA
CAACTTACAGACCAATCTCAGGAGTTAAATGTTACTACGAAGGCAAATGAACTATGCGTAATGAACCTGG
TAGGCATTA
